>Addgene plasmid #76448 | MAPKAPK5 gRNA (BRDN0001147153) | addgene full sequence | sequence record 185858 | Addgene Assembled Sequence
CCCGGGTGCAAAGATGGATAAAGTTTTAAACAGAGAGGAATCTTTGCAGCTAATGGACCTTCTAGGTCTT
GAAAGGAGTGGGAATTGGCTCCGGTGCCCGTCAGTGGGCAGAGCGCACATCGCCCACAGTCCCCGAGAAG
TTGGGGGGAGGGGTCGGCAATTGATCCGGTGCCTAGAGAAGGTGGCGCGGGGTAAACTGGGAAAGTGATG
TCGTGTACTGGCTCCGCCTTTTTCCCGAGGGTGGGGGAGAACCGTATATAAGTGCAGTAGTCGCCGTGAA
CGTTCTTTTTCGCAACGGGTTTGCCGCCAGAACACAGGTAAGTGCCGTGTGTGGTTCCCGCGGGCCTGGC
CTCTTTACGGGTTATGGCCCTTGCGTGCCTTGAATTACTTCCACCTGGCTGCAGTACGTGATTCTTGATC
CCGAGCTTCGGGTTGGAAGTGGGTGGGAGAGTTCGAGGCCTTGCGCTTAAGGAGCCCCTTCGCCTCGTGC
TTGAGTTGAGGCCTGGCCTGGGCGCTGGGGCCGCCGCGTGCGAATCTGGTGGCACCTTCGCGCCTGTCTC
GCTGCTTTCGATAAGTCTCTAGCCATTTAAAATTTTTGATGACCTGCTGCGACGCTTTTTTTCTGGCAAG
ATAGTCTTGTAAATGCGGGCCAAGATCTGCACACTGGTATTTCGGTTTTTGGGGCCGCGGGCGGCGACGG
GGCCCGTGCGTCCCAGCGCACATGTTCGGCGAGGCGGGGCCTGCGAGCGCGGCCACCGAGAATCGGACGG
GGGTAGTCTCAAGCTGGCCGGCCTGCTCTGGTGCCTGGCCTCGCGCCGCCGTGTATCGCCCCGCCCTGGG
CGGCAAGGCTGGCCCGGTCGGCACCAGTTGCGTGAGCGGAAAGATGGCCGCTTCCCGGCCCTGCTGCAGG
GAGCTCAAAATGGAGGACGCGGCGCTCGGGAGAGCGGGCGGGTGAGTCACCCACACAAAGGAAAAGGGCC
TTTCCGTCCTCAGCCGTCGCTTCATGTGACTCCACGGAGTACCGGGCGCCGTCCAGGCACCTCGATTAGT
TCTCGAGCTTTTGGAGTACGTCGTCTTTAGGTTGGGGGGAGGGGTTTTATGCGATGGAGTTTCCCCACAC
TGAGTGGGTGGAGACTGAAGTTAGGCCAGCTTGGCACTTGATGTAATTCTCCTTGGAATTTGCCCTTTTT
GAGTTTGGATCTTGGTTCATTCTCAAGCCTCAGACAGTGGTTCAAAGTTTTTTTCTTCCATTTCAGGTGT
CGTGACGTACGGCCACCATGACCGAGTACAAGCCCACGGTGCGCCTCGCCACCCGCGACGACGTCCCCAG
GGCCGTACGCACCCTCGCCGCCGCGTTCGCCGACTACCCCGCCACGCGCCACACCGTCGATCCGGACCGC
CACATCGAGCGGGTCACCGAGCTGCAAGAACTCTTCCTCACGCGCGTCGGGCTCGACATCGGCAAGGTGT
GGGTCGCGGACGACGGCGCCGCCGTGGCGGTCTGGACCACGCCGGAGAGCGTCGAAGCGGGGGCGGTGTT
CGCCGAGATCGGCCCGCGCATGGCCGAGTTGAGCGGTTCCCGGCTGGCCGCGCAGCAACAGATGGAAGGC
CTCCTGGCGCCGCACCGGCCCAAGGAGCCCGCGTGGTTCCTGGCCACCGTCGGAGTCTCGCCCGACCACC
AGGGCAAGGGTCTGGGCAGCGCCGTCGTGCTCCCCGGAGTGGAGGCGGCCGAGCGCGCCGGGGTGCCCGC
CTTCCTGGAGACCTCCGCGCCCCGCAACCTCCCCTTCTACGAGCGGCTCGGCTTCACCGTCACCGCCGAC
GTCGAGGTGCCCGAAGGACCGCGCACCTGGTGCATGACCCGCAAGCCCGGTGCCTGAACGCGTTAAGTCG
ACAATCAACCTCTGGATTACAAAATTTGTGAAAGATTGACTGGTATTCTTAACTATGTTGCTCCTTTTAC
GCTATGTGGATACGCTGCTTTAATGCCTTTGTATCATGCTATTGCTTCCCGTATGGCTTTCATTTTCTCC
TCCTTGTATAAATCCTGGTTGCTGTCTCTTTATGAGGAGTTGTGGCCCGTTGTCAGGCAACGTGGCGTGG
TGTGCACTGTGTTTGCTGACGCAACCCCCACTGGTTGGGGCATTGCCACCACCTGTCAGCTCCTTTCCGG
GACTTTCGCTTTCCCCCTCCCTATTGCCACGGCGGAACTCATCGCCGCCTGCCTTGCCCGCTGCTGGACA
GGGGCTCGGCTGTTGGGCACTGACAATTCCGTGGTGTTGTCGGGGAAATCATCGTCCTTTCCTTGGCTGC
TCGCCTGTGTTGCCACCTGGATTCTGCGCGGGACGTCCTTCTGCTACGTCCCTTCGGCCCTCAATCCAGC
GGACCTTCCTTCCCGCGGCCTGCTGCCGGCTCTGCGGCCTCTTCCGCGTCTTCGCCTTCGCCCTCAGACG
AGTCGGATCTCCCTTTGGGCCGCCTCCCCGCGTCGACTTTAAGACCAATGACTTACAAGGCAGCTGTAGA
TCTTAGCCACTTTTTAAAAGAAAAGGGGGGACTGGAAGGGCTAATTCACTCCCAACGAAGACAAGATCTG
CTTTTTGCTTGTACTGGGTCTCTCTGGTTAGACCAGATCTGAGCCTGGGAGCTCTCTGGCTAACTAGGGA
ACCCACTGCTTAAGCCTCAATAAAGCTTGCCTTGAGTGCTTCAAGTAGTGTGTGCCCGTCTGTTGTGTGA
CTCTGGTAACTAGAGATCCCTCAGACCCTTTTAGTCAGTGTGGAAAATCTCTAGCAGTACGTATAGTAGT
TCATGTCATCTTATTATTCAGTATTTATAACTTGCAAAGAAATGAATATCAGAGAGTGAGAGGAACTTGT
TTATTGCAGCTTATAATGGTTACAAATAAAGCAATAGCATCACAAATTTCACAAATAAAGCATTTTTTTC
ACTGCATTCTAGTTGTGGTTTGTCCAAACTCATCAATGTATCTTATCATGTCTGGCTCTAGCTATCCCGC
CCCTAACTCCGCCCATCCCGCCCCTAACTCCGCCCAGTTCCGCCCATTCTCCGCCCCATGGCTGACTAAT
TTTTTTTATTTATGCAGAGGCCGAGGCCGCCTCGGCCTCTGAGCTATTCCAGAAGTAGTGAGGAGGCTTT
TTTGGAGGCCTAGGGACGTACCCAATTCGCCCTATAGTGAGTCGTATTACGCGCGCTCACTGGCCGTCGT
TTTACAACGTCGTGACTGGGAAAACCCTGGCGTTACCCAACTTAATCGCCTTGCAGCACATCCCCCTTTC
GCCAGCTGGCGTAATAGCGAAGAGGCCCGCACCGATCGCCCTTCCCAACAGTTGCGCAGCCTGAATGGCG
AATGGG
[124 nt withheld, positions 3367-3490]
C
[91 nt withheld, positions 3492-3582]
A
[49 nt withheld, positions 3584-3632]
CCTTTGACGTTGGAGTCCACGTTCTTT
[37 nt withheld, positions 3660-3696]
ACCCTATCTCGGTCTATTCTTTTGATTTATAAGGGATTTTGCCGATTTCGGCCTATTGGTTAAAAAATGA
GCTGATTTAACAAAAATTTAACGCGAATTTTAACAAAATATTAACGCTTACAATTTAGGTGGCACTTTTC
GGGGAAATGTGCGCGGAACCCCTATTTGTTTATTTTTCTAAATACATTCAAATATGTATCCGCTCATGAG
ACAATAACCCTGATAAATGCTTCAATAATATTGAAAAAGGAAGAGTATGAGTATTCAACATTTCCGTGTC
GCCCTTATTCCCTTTTTTGCGGCATTTTGCCTTCCTGTTTTTGCTCACCCAGAAACGCTGGTGAAAGTAA
AAGATGCTGAAGATCAGTTGGGTGCACGAGTGGGTTACATCGAACTGGATCTCAACAGCGGTAAGATCCT
TGAGAGTTTTCGCCCCGAAGAACGTTTTCCAATGATGAGCACTTTTAAAGTTCTGCTATGTGGCGCGGTA
TTATCCCGTATTGACGCCGGGCAAGAGCAACTCGGTCGCCGCATACACTATTCTCAGAATGACTTGGTTG
AGTACTCACCAGTCACAGAAAAGCATCTTACGGATGGCATGACAGTAAGAGAATTATGCAGTGCTGCCAT
AACCATGAGTGATAACACTGCGGCCAACTTACTTCTGACAACGATCGGAGGACCGAAGGAGCTAACCGCT
TTTTTGCACAACATGGGGGATCATGTAACTCGCCTTGATCGTTGGGAACCGGAGCTGAATGAAGCCATAC
CAAACGACGAGCGTGACACCACGATGCCTGTAGCAATGGCAACAACGTTGCGCAAACTATTAACTGGCGA
ACTACTTACTCTAGCTTCCCGGCAACAATTAATAGACTGGATGGAGGCGGATAAAGTTGCAGGACCACTT
CTGCGCTCGGCCCTTCCGGCTGGCTGGTTTATTGCTGATAAATCTGGAGCCGGTGAGCGTGGGTCTCGCG
GTATCATTGCAGCACTGGGGCCAGATGGTAAGCCCTCCCGTATCGTAGTTATCTACACGACGGGGAGTCA
GGCAACTATGGATGAACGAAATAGACAGATCGCTGAGATAGGTGCCTCACTGATTAAGCATTGGTAACTG
TCAGACCAAGTTTACTCATATATACTTTAGATTGATTTAAAACTTCATTTTTAATTTAAAAGGATCTAGG
TGAAGATCCTTTTTGATAATCTCATGACCAAAATCCCTTAACGTGAGTTTTCGTTCCACTGAGCGTCAGA
CCCCGTAGAAAAGATCAAAGGATCTTCTTGAGATCCTTTTTTTCTGCGCGTAATCTGCTGCTTGCAAACA
AAAAAACCACCGCTACCAGCGGTGGTTTGTTTGCCGGATCAAGAGCTACCAACTCTTTTTCCGAAGGTAA
CTGGCTTCAGCAGAGCGCAGATACCAAATACTGTTCTTCTAGTGTAGCCGTAGTTAGGCCACCACTTCAA
GAACTCTGTAGCACCGCCTACATACCTCGCTCTGCTAATCCTGTTACCAGTGGCTGCTGCCAGTGGCGAT
AAGTCGTGTCTTACCGGGTTGGACTCAAGACGATAGTTACCGGATAAGGCGCAGCGGTCGGGCTGAACGG
GGGGTTCGTGCACACAGCCCAGCTTGGAGCGAACGACCTACACCGAACTGAGATACCTACAGCGTGAGCT
ATGAGAAAGCGCCACGCTTCCCGAAGGGAGAAAGGCGGACAGGTATCCGGTAAGCGGCAGGGTCGGAACA
GGAGAGCGCACGAGGGAGCTTCCAGGGGGAAACGCCTGGTATCTTTATAGTCCTGTCGGGTTTCGCCACC
TCTGACTTGAGCGTCGATTTTTGTGATGCTCGTCAGGGGGGCGGAGCCTATGGAAAAACGCCAGCAACGC
GGCCTTTTTACGGTTCCTGGCCTTTTGCTGGCCTTTTGCTCACATGTTCTTTCCTGCGTTATCCCCTGAT
TCTGTGGATAACCGTATTACCGCCTTTGAGTGAGCTGATACCGCTCGCCGCAGCCGAACGACCGAGCGCA
GCGAGTCAGTGAGCGAGGAAGCGGAAGAGCGCCCAATACGCAAACCGCCTCTCCCCGCGCGTTGGCCGAT
TCATTAATGCAGCTGGCACGACAGGTTTCCCGACTGGAAAGCGGGCAGTGAGCGCAACGCAATTAATGTG
AGTTAGCTCACTCATTAGGCACCCCAGGCTTTACACTTTATGCTTCCGGCTCGTATGTTGTGTGGAATTG
TGAGCGGATAACAATTTCACACAGGAAACAGCTATGACCATGATTACGCCAAGCGCGCAATTAACCCTCA
CTAAAGGGAACAAAAGCTGGAGCTGCAAGCTTAATGTAGTCTTATGCAATACTCTTGTAGTCTTGCAACA
TGGTAACGATGAGTTAGCAACATGCCTTACAAGGAGAGAAAAAGCACCGTGCATGCCGATTGGTGGAAGT
AAGGTGGTACGATCGTGCCTTATTAGGAAGGCAACAGACGGGTCTGACATGGATTGGACGAACCACTGAA
TTGCCGCATTGCAGAGATATTGTATTTAAGTGCCTAGCTCGATACATAAACGGGTCTCTCTGGTTAGACC
AGATCTGAGCCTGGGAGCTCTCTGGCTAACTAGGGAACCCACTGCTTAAGCCTCAATAAAGCTTGCCTTG
AGTGCTTCAAGTAGTGTGTGCCCGTCTGTTGTGTGACTCTGGTAACTAGAGATCCCTCAGACCCTTTTAG
TCAGTGTGGAAAATCTCTAGCAGTGGCGCCCGAACAGGGACTTGAAAGCGAAAGGGAAACCAGAGGAGCT
CTCTCGACGCAGGACTCGGCTTGCTGAAGCGCGCACGGCAAGAGGCGAGGGGCGGCGACTGGTGAGTACG
CCAAAAATTTTGACTAGCGGAGGCTAGAAGGAGAGAGATGGGTGCGAGAGCGTCAGTATTAAGCGGGGGA
GAATTAGATCGCGATGGGAAAAAATTCGGTTAAGGCCAGGGGGAAAGAAAAAATATAAATTAAAACATAT
AGTATGGGCAAGCAGGGAGCTAGAACGATTCGCAGTTAATCCTGGCCTGTTAGAAACATCAGAAGGCTGT
AGACAAATACTGGGACAGCTACAACCATCCCTTCAGACAGGATCAGAAGAACTTAGATCATTATATAATA
CAGTAGCAACCCTCTATTGTGTGCATCAAAGGATAGAGATAAAAGACACCAAGGAAGCTTTAGACAAGAT
AGAGGAAGAGCAAAACAAAAGTAAGACCACCGCACAGCAAGCGGCCGCTGATCTTCAGACCTGGAGGAGG
AGATATGAGGGACAATTGGAGAAGTGAATTATATAAATATAAAGTAGTAAAAATTGAACCATTAGGAGTA
GCACCCACCAAGGCAAAGAGAAGAGTGGTGCAGAGAGAAAAAAGAGCAGTGGGAATAGGAGCTTTGTTCC
TTGGGTTCTTGGGAGCAGCAGGAAGCACTATGGGCGCAGCGTCAATGACGCTGACGGTACAGGCCAGACA
ATTATTGTCTGGTATAGTGCAGCAGCAGAACAATTTGCTGAGGGCTATTGAGGCGCAACAGCATCTGTTG
CAACTCACAGTCTGGGGCATCAAGCAGCTCCAGGCAAGAATCCTGGCTGTGGAAAGATACCTAAAGGATC
AACAGCTCCTGGGGATTTGGGGTTGCTCTGGAAAACTCATTTGCACCACTGCTGTGCCTTGGAATGCTAG
TTGGAGTAATAAATCTCTGGAACAGATTTGGAATCACACGACCTGGATGGAGTGGGACAGAGAAATTAAC
AATTACACAAGCTTAATACACTCCTTAATTGAAGAATCGCAAAACCAGCAAGAAAAGAATGAACAAGAAT
TATTGGAATTAGATAAATGGGCAAGTTTGTGGAATTGGTTTAACATAACAAATTGGCTGTGGTATATAAA
ATTATTCATAATGATAGTAGGAGGCTTGGTAGGTTTAAGAATAGTTTTTGCTGTACTTTCTATAGTGAAT
AGAGTTAGGCAGGGATATTCACCATTATCGTTTCAGACCCACCTCCCAACCCCGAGGGGACCCAGAGAGG
GCCTATTTCCCATGATTCCTTCATATTTGCATATACGATACAAGGCTGTTAGAGAGATAATTAGAATTAA
TTTGACTGTAAACACAAAGATATTAGTACAAAATACGTGACGTAGAAAGTAATAATTTCTTGGGTAGTTT
GCAGTTTTAAAATTATGTTTTAAAATGGACTATCATATGCTTACCGTAACTTGAAAGTATTTCGATTTCT
TGGCTTTATATATCTTGTGGAAAGGACGAAACACCGGGAGGAGAGACTCACCATCGGTTTTAGAGCTAGA
AATAGCAAGTTAAAATAAGGCTAGTCCGTTATCAACTTGAAAAAGTGGCACCGAGTCGGTGCTTTTTTAA
GCTTGGCGTAACTAGATCTTGAGACAAATGGCAGTATTCATCCACAATTTTAAAAGAAAAGGGGGGATTG
GGGGGTACAGTGCAGGGGAAAGAATAGTAGACATAATAGCAACAGACATACAAACTAAAGAATTACAAAA
ACAAATTACAAAAATTCAAAATTTTCGGGTTTATTACAGGGACAGCAGAGATCCACTTTGGCGCCGGCTC
GAGGGGG
Features (pLannotate 1.2.2; 29 found; start..end, strand, type, name):
     14..80      +  CDS            small t antigen (fragment): SV40 (simian virus 40) small t antigen
    106..317     +  promoter       EF-1α core promoter: core promoter for human elongation factor EF-1α
    318..1256    +  intron         EF-1α intron A: intron upstream of the start codon of human EF-1α
   1278..1877    +  CDS            PuroR (fragment): puromycin N-acetyltransferase; pac from Streptomyces; confers resistance to puromycin
   1893..2481    +  misc_feature   WPRE: woodchuck hepatitis virus posttranscriptional regulatory element
   2532..2551    +  misc_feature   cPPT/CTS (fragment): central polypurine tract and central termination sequence of HIV-1
   2553..2786    +  LTR            3' LTR (ΔU3): self-inactivating 3' long terminal repeat (LTR) from HIV-1
   2864..2985    +  polyA_signal   SV40 poly(A) signal: SV40 polyadenylation signal
   3025..3160    +  rep_origin     SV40 ori: SV40 origin of replication
   3181..3199    -  promoter       T7 promoter: promoter for bacteriophage T7 RNA polymerase
   3207..3362    +  CDS            lacZα (fragment): LacZα fragment of β-galactosidase; lacZ fragment
   3367..3795    +  rep_origin     f1 ori (sequence partly withheld): f1 bacteriophage origin of replication; arrow indicates direction of (+) strand synthesis
   3848..3952    +  promoter       AmpR promoter: bla
   3953..4813    +  CDS            AmpR: β-lactamase; bla; confers resistance to ampicillin, carbenicillin, and related antibiotics
   4984..5572    +  rep_origin     ori: high-copy-number ColE1/pMB1/pBR322/pUC origin of replication
   5755..5847    +  CDS            lacI (fragment): lac repressor; lacI; The lac repressor binds to the lac operator to inhibit transcription in E. coli. This inhibition can be relieved by adding lactose or isopropyl-β-D-thiogalactopyranoside (IPTG).
   5860..5881    +  protein_bind   CAP binding site: CAP binding activates transcription in the presence of cAMP. E. coli catabolite activator protein
   5896..5926    +  promoter       lac promoter: promoter for the E. coli lac operon
   5934..5950    +  protein_bind   lac operator: The lac repressor binds to the lac operator to inhibit transcription in E. coli. This inhibition can be relieved by adding lactose or isopropyl-β-D-thiogalactopyranoside (IPTG). lac repressor encoded by lacI
   5995..6013    +  promoter       T3 promoter: promoter for bacteriophage T3 RNA polymerase
   6041..6267    +  promoter       RSV promoter: Rous sarcoma virus enhancer/promoter
   6268..6448    +  LTR            5' LTR (truncated): truncated 5' long terminal repeat (LTR) from HIV-1
   6495..6620    +  misc_feature   HIV-1 Ψ: packaging signal of human immunodeficiency virus type 1
   6604..6967    +  CDS            HIV-1 gag (fragment): gag protein from human immunodeficiency virus 1; gag
   7113..7346    +  misc_feature   RRE: The Rev response element (RRE) of HIV-1 allows for Rev-dependent mRNA export from the nucleus to the cytoplasm.
   7723..7749    +  CDS            Rev (fragment): human immunodeficiency virus 1 (HIV-1) Rev protein; rev; enhances nuclear export of unspliced and incompletely spliced viral mRNAs
   7753..7993    +  promoter       U6 promoter: RNA polymerase III promoter for human U6 snRNA
   8023..8098    +  misc_RNA       gRNA scaffold: guide RNA scaffold for the Streptococcus pyogenes CRISPR/Cas9 system
   8154..8271    +  misc_feature   cPPT/CTS: central polypurine tract and central termination sequence of HIV-1
