[The description below was written by a language model from this plasmid's Addgene catalogue record and pLannotate feature annotations shown in this document.]
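Description:
MAPKAPK5 gRNA (BRDN0001147153) is a third-generation lentiviral guide RNA plasmid built on the lentiGuide-Puro backbone and designed to direct Streptococcus pyogenes Cas9 to the human MAPKAPK5 gene (also known as MK5 or PRAK). In bacteria it is maintained as a high-copy plasmid through a ColE1/pUC-type origin and selected with ampicillin via the β-lactamase gene. The backbone also carries an f1 origin, an SV40 origin and poly(A) signal, and remnants of lac and phage promoter elements from the cloning vector.

The lentiviral transfer cassette begins with an RSV promoter fused to a truncated HIV-1 5' LTR, which makes genomic RNA production Tat-independent. This is followed by the Ψ packaging signal with a partial gag sequence, the Rev response element for nuclear export of the unspliced genome, and a central polypurine tract. Within this unit, a human U6 RNA polymerase III promoter drives the MAPKAPK5-specific 20-nucleotide spacer joined to the Cas9 gRNA scaffold. A separate EF-1α core promoter with its intron A expresses puromycin N-acetyltransferase for selection of transduced mammalian cells. A WPRE enhances transcript expression, and the ΔU3 3' LTR renders the integrated provirus self-inactivating.

The plasmid does not encode Cas9, so it is meant to be used with a separate Cas9 vector such as lentiCas9-Blast or in cells that already express Cas9. The guide was designed against two MAPKAPK5 reference transcripts and belongs to a human kinome gRNA collection, making it suited to CRISPR knockout of this kinase in individual or library-based experiments.
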