Addgene plasmid #76448: MAPKAPK5 gRNA (BRDN0001147153)
Purpose: 3rd generation lentiviral gRNA plasmid targeting human MAPKAPK5
Depositing lab: John Doench & David Root. Depositing organization: Broad Institute. Publication: Optimized sgRNA design to maximize activity and minimize off-target effects of CRISPR-Cas9. Doench JG, Fusi N, Sullender M, Hegde M, Vaimberg EW, Donovan KF, Smith I, Tothova Z, Wilen C, Orchard R, Virgin HW, Listgarten J, Root DE. Nat Biotechnol. 2016 Jan 18. doi: 10.1038/nbt.3437. PubMed 26780180.
Backbone
  Vector backbone: lentiGuide-Puro
  Backbone manufacturer: Zhang Lab (Addgene plasmid # 52963)
  Vector type: Mammalian Expression, Lentiviral, CRISPR
  Selectable markers: Puromycin
Growth in bacteria
  Bacterial resistance: Ampicillin, 100 μg/mL
  Growth temperature: 37°C
  Growth strain: DH5alpha
  Copy number: High Copy
Gene/Insert
  Gene/Insert name: MAPKAPK5 (alt names: MAPKAPK5; NM_003668.3)
  gRNA/shRNA sequence: GGAGGAGAGACTCACCATCG
  Species: H. sapiens (human)
  Entrez Gene: MAPKAPK5 (a.k.a. MAPKAP-K5, MK-5, MK5, NCFD, PRAK)
  Promoter: hU6
  Cloning method: Unknown
  Sequencing primers: 5′ U6-F; 3′ pS2-R
Terms and licenses: Academic/Nonprofit Terms; Industry Terms: Not Available to Industry
Depositor comments: The gRNA was designed to target the following Genbank reference sequence(s): NM_003668.3,NM_139078.2. Note that this plasmid does NOT contain Cas9. It should be used in conjunction with lentiCas9-Blast (Addgene #52962) or otherwise with cell lines already expressing Cas9. Browse the full kinome gRNA library at http://www.addgene.org/pooled-library/broadgpp-human-kinome/ or visit http://www.broadinstitute.org/rnai/public/ for detailed protocols and information.
How to cite: MAPKAPK5 gRNA (BRDN0001147153) was a gift from John Doench & David Root (Addgene plasmid # 76448 ; http://n2t.net/addgene:76448 ; RRID:Addgene_76448)
