>Addgene plasmid #76448 | MAPKAPK5 gRNA (BRDN0001147153) | depositor partial sequence | sequence record 143908 | Target Sequence
GGAGGAGAGACTCACCATCG
