>Addgene plasmid #76448 | MAPKAPK5 gRNA (BRDN0001147153) | addgene partial sequence | sequence record 185857 | hU6-F
TAGAAAGTAATAATTTCTTGGGTAGTTTGCAGTTTTAAAATTATGTTTTAAAATGGACTATCATATGCTT
ACCGTAACTTGAAAGTATTTCGATTTCTTGGCTTTATATATCTTGTGGAAAGGACGAAACACCGGGAGGA
GAGACTCACCATCGGTTTTAGAGCTAGAAATAGCAAGTTAAAATAAGGCTAGTCCGTTATCAACTTGAAA
AAGTGGCACCGAGTCGGTGCTTTTTTAAGCTTGGCGTAACTAGATCTTGAGACAAATGGCAGTATTCATC
CACAATTTTAAAAGAAAAGGGGGGATTGGGGGGTACAGTGCAGGGGAAAGAATAGTAGACATAATAGCAA
CAGACATACAAACTAAAGAATTACAAAAACAAATTACAAAAATTCAAAATTTTCGGGTTTATTACAGGGA
CAGCAGAGATCCACTTTGGCGCCGGCTCGAGGGGGCCCGGGTGCAAAGATGGATAAAGTTTTAAACAGAG
AGGAATCTTTGCAGCTAATGGACCTTCTAGGTCTTGAAAGGAGTGGGAATTGGCTCCGGTGCCCGTCAGT
GGGCAGAGCG
